Addgene plasmid #82845: pDONR223_PIK3CA_p.E726K
Purpose: Gateway Donor vector containing PIK3CA, part of the Target Accelerator Plasmid Collection.
Depositing lab: Jesse Boehm & Matthew Meyerson & David Root. Depositing organization: Broad Institute. Publication: High-throughput Phenotyping of Lung Cancer Somatic Mutations. Berger AH, Brooks AN, Wu X, Shrestha Y, Chouinard C, Piccioni F, Bagul M, Kamburov A, Imielinski M, Hogstrom L, Zhu C, Yang X, Pantel S, Sakai R, Watson J, Kaplan N, Campbell JD, Singh S, Root DE, Narayan R, Natoli T, Lahr DL, Tirosh I, Tamayo P, Getz G, Wong B, Doench J, Subramanian A, Golub TR, Meyerson M, Boehm JS. Cancer Cell. 2016 Aug 8;30(2):214-28. doi: 10.1016/j.ccell.2016.06.022. Epub 2016 Jul 28. PubMed 27478040.
Backbone
  Vector backbone: pDONR223
  Backbone manufacturer: Invitrogen
  Vector type: Gateway Entry vector
Growth in bacteria
  Bacterial resistance: Spectinomycin, 50 μg/mL
  Growth temperature: 37°C
  Growth strain: DH5alpha
  Copy number: High Copy
Gene/Insert
  Gene/Insert name: PIK3CA
  Species: H. sapiens (human)
  Mutation: E726K
  GenBank ID: NM_006218
  Entrez Gene: PIK3CA (a.k.a. CCM4, CLAPO, CLOVE, CWS5, HMH, MCAP, MCM, MCMTC, PI3K, PI3K-alpha, p110-alpha)
  Promoter: None
  Cloning method: Gateway Cloning
  Sequencing primers: 5′ M13pUC-fwd; 3′ M13-Rev
Terms and licenses: Academic/Nonprofit Terms; Industry Terms: Not Available to Industry
Depositor comments: CLOSED (stop codon immediately follows insert)
How to cite: pDONR223_PIK3CA_p.E726K was a gift from Jesse Boehm & Matthew Meyerson & David Root (Addgene plasmid # 82845 ; http://n2t.net/addgene:82845 ; RRID:Addgene_82845)
