[The description below was written by a language model from this plasmid's Addgene catalogue record and pLannotate feature annotations shown in this document.]
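Description:
pDONR223_PIK3CA_p.E726K is a Gateway entry clone built on the Invitrogen pDONR223 backbone, carrying the human PIK3CA open reading frame with the E726K substitution. It is a bacterial shuttle and storage plasmid rather than an expression vector. The 6,000 nt sequenced record shows a high-copy ColE1/pUC-type origin for propagation in E. coli and an aadA (SmR) aminoglycoside adenylyltransferase gene that provides the spectinomycin selection listed in the catalogue. This gene sits downstream of a class 1 integron Pc promoter fragment and a remnant of a gentamicin resistance gene. Small lacZα and lacI fragments and rrnB T1/T2 terminators are backbone remnants, with the terminators helping to insulate the cloning region from read-through transcription.

The payload is the PIK3CA coding sequence, which encodes p110-alpha, the catalytic subunit of class I phosphoinositide 3-kinase that converts PIP2 to PIP3 and so drives AKT pathway signalling. The ORF is flanked on both sides by attL recombination sites. The annotation tool labels both as attL3, so the exact attL identities should not be taken from this table. These sites allow an LR Clonase reaction to move the insert into any compatible Gateway destination vector. No promoter drives the insert; a T7 promoter lies just outside the downstream attL site, oriented toward the insert on the opposite strand. The clone is "closed", meaning a stop codon immediately follows the ORF, so it yields native C-termini and cannot accept C-terminal fusion tags from a destination vector. It belongs to the Target Accelerator Plasmid Collection, assembled for high-throughput functional phenotyping of somatic mutations found in lung cancer.
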