Features (pLannotate 1.2.2; 12 found; start..end, strand, type, name):
     38..74      -  CDS            lacZα (fragment): LacZα fragment of β-galactosidase; lacZ fragment
     91..186     +  protein_bind   attL3: mutant version of attL; recombination site for the Gateway® LR reaction LR Clonase™
    192..3395    +  CDS            PIK3CA: PK3CA_HUMAN - Experimental evidence at protein level: Swiss-Prot protein existence level 1. Phosphoinositide-3-kinase (PI3K) phosphorylates phosphatidylinositol (PI) and its phosphorylated derivatives at position 3 of the inositol ring to produce 3-phosphoinositides (PubMed:15135396, PubMed:23936502, PubMed:28676499). Uses ATP and PtdIns(4,5)P2 (phosphatidylinositol 4,5-bisphosphate) to generate phosphatidylinositol 3,4,5-trisphosphate (PIP3) (PubMed:15135396, PubMed:28676499). PIP3 plays a key role by recruiting PH domain- containing proteins to the membrane, including AKT1 and PDPK1, activat
   3403..3498    -  protein_bind   attL3: mutant version of attL; recombination site for the Gateway® LR reaction LR Clonase™
   3517..3535    -  promoter       T7 promoter: promoter for bacteriophage T7 RNA polymerase
   3725..3748    +  promoter       Pc promoter (fragment): intI1 (promoter lies within the coding sequence); class 1 integron promoter
   3924..3980    +  CDS            GmR (fragment): gentamycin acetyltransferase; aacC1; confers resistance to gentamycin
   3987..4778    +  CDS            SmR: aminoglycoside adenylyltransferase (Murphy, 1985); aadA; confers resistance to spectinomycin and streptomycin
   4871..5459    +  rep_origin     ori: high-copy-number ColE1/pMB1/pBR322/pUC origin of replication
   5642..5734    +  CDS            lacI (fragment): lac repressor; lacI; The lac repressor binds to the lac operator to inhibit transcription in E. coli. This inhibition can be relieved by adding lactose or isopropyl-β-D-thiogalactopyranoside (IPTG).
   5789..5816    -  terminator     rrnB T2 terminator: transcription terminator T2 from the E. coli rrnB gene
   5948..5991    +  terminator     rrnB T1 terminator: Escherichia coli rrnB; transcription terminator T1 from the E. coli rrnB gene
>Addgene plasmid #82845 | pDONR223_PIK3CA_p.E726K | addgene full sequence | sequence record 162443 | Addgene NGS Result
GGCAGTTCCCTACTCTCGCGTTAACGCTAGCATGGATGTTTTCCCAGTCACGACGTTGTAAAACGACGGC
CAGTCTTAAGCTCGGGCCCCAAATAATGATTTTATTTTGACTGATAGTGACCTGTTCGTTGCAACAAATT
GATGAGCAATGCTTTTTTATAATGCCAACTTTGTACAAAAAAGTTGGCACCATGCCTCCACGACCATCAT
CAGGTGAACTGTGGGGCATCCACTTGATGCCCCCAAGAATCCTAGTAGAATGTTTACTACCAAATGGAAT
GATAGTGACTTTAGAATGCCTCCGTGAGGCTACATTAATAACCATAAAGCATGAACTATTTAAAGAAGCA
AGAAAATACCCCCTCCATCAACTTCTTCAAGATGAATCTTCTTACATTTTCGTAAGTGTTACTCAAGAAG
CAGAAAGGGAAGAATTTTTTGATGAAACAAGACGACTTTGTGACCTTCGGCTTTTTCAACCCTTTTTAAA
AGTAATTGAACCAGTAGGCAACCGTGAAGAAAAGATCCTCAATCGAGAAATTGGTTTTGCTATCGGCATG
CCAGTGTGTGAATTTGATATGGTTAAAGATCCAGAAGTACAGGACTTCCGAAGAAATATTCTGAACGTTT
GTAAAGAAGCTGTGGATCTTAGGGACCTCAATTCACCTCATAGTAGAGCAATGTATGTCTATCCTCCAAA
TGTAGAATCTTCACCAGAATTGCCAAAGCACATATATAATAAATTAGATAAAGGGCAAATAATAGTGGTG
ATCTGGGTAATAGTTTCTCCAAATAATGACAAGCAGAAGTATACTCTGAAAATCAACCATGACTGTGTAC
CAGAACAAGTAATTGCTGAAGCAATCAGGAAAAAAACTCGAAGTATGTTGCTATCCTCTGAACAACTAAA
ACTCTGTGTTTTAGAATATCAGGGCAAGTATATTTTAAAAGTGTGTGGATGTGATGAATACTTCCTAGAA
AAATATCCTCTGAGTCAGTATAAGTATATAAGAAGCTGTATAATGCTTGGGAGGATGCCCAATTTGATGT
TGATGGCTAAAGAAAGCCTTTATTCTCAACTGCCAATGGACTGTTTTACAATGCCATCTTATTCCAGACG
CATTTCCACAGCTACACCATATATGAATGGAGAAACATCTACAAAATCCCTTTGGGTTATAAATAGTGCA
CTCAGAATAAAAATTCTTTGTGCAACCTACGTGAATGTAAATATTCGAGACATTGATAAGATCTATGTTC
GAACAGGTATCTACCATGGAGGAGAACCCTTATGTGACAATGTGAACACTCAAAGAGTACCTTGTTCCAA
TCCCAGGTGGAATGAATGGCTGAATTATGATATATACATTCCTGATCTTCCTCGTGCTGCTCGACTTTGC
CTTTCCATTTGCTCTGTTAAAGGCCGAAAGGGTGCTAAAGAGGAACACTGTCCATTGGCATGGGGAAATA
TAAACTTGTTTGATTACACAGACACTCTAGTATCTGGAAAAATGGCTTTGAATCTTTGGCCAGTACCTCA
TGGATTAGAAGATTTGCTGAACCCTATTGGTGTTACTGGATCAAATCCAAATAAAGAAACTCCATGCTTA
GAGTTGGAGTTTGACTGGTTCAGCAGTGTGGTAAAGTTCCCAGATATGTCAGTGATTGAAGAGCATGCCA
ATTGGTCTGTATCCCGAGAAGCAGGATTTAGCTATTCCCACGCAGGACTGAGTAACAGACTAGCTAGAGA
CAATGAATTAAGGGAAAATGACAAAGAACAGCTCAAAGCAATTTCTACACGAGATCCTCTCTCTGAAATC
ACTGAGCAGGAGAAAGATTTTCTATGGAGTCACAGACACTATTGTGTAACTATCCCCGAAATTCTACCCA
AATTGCTTCTGTCTGTTAAATGGAATTCTAGAGATGAAGTAGCCCAGATGTATTGCTTGGTAAAAGATTG
GCCTCCAATCAAACCTGAACAGGCTATGGAACTTCTGGACTGTAATTACCCAGATCCTATGGTTCGAGGT
TTTGCTGTTCGGTGCTTGGAAAAATATTTAACAGATGACAAACTTTCTCAGTATTTAATTCAGCTAGTAC
AGGTCCTAAAATATGAACAATATTTGGATAACTTGCTTGTGAGATTTTTACTGAAGAAAGCATTGACTAA
TCAAAGGATTGGGCACTTTTTCTTTTGGCATTTAAAATCTGAGATGCACAATAAAACAGTTAGCCAGAGG
TTTGGCCTGCTTTTGGAGTCCTATTGTCGTGCATGTGGGATGTATTTGAAGCACCTGAATAGGCAAGTCG
AGGCAATGGAAAAGCTCATTAACTTAACTGACATTCTCAAACAGGAGAAGAAGGATAAAACACAAAAGGT
ACAGATGAAGTTTTTAGTTGAGCAAATGAGGCGACCAGATTTCATGGATGCTCTACAGGGCTTTCTGTCT
CCTCTAAACCCTGCTCATCAACTAGGAAACCTCAGGCTTGAAGAGTGTCGAATTATGTCCTCTGCAAAAA
GGCCACTGTGGTTGAATTGGGAGAACCCAGACATCATGTCAGAGTTACTGTTTCAGAACAATGAGATCAT
CTTTAAAAATGGGGATGATTTACGGCAAGATATGCTAACACTTCAAATTATTCGTATTATGGAAAATATC
TGGCAAAATCAAGGTCTTGATCTTCGAATGTTACCTTATGGTTGTCTGTCAATCGGTGACTGTGTGGGAC
TTATTGAGGTGGTGCGAAATTCTCACACTATTATGCAAATTCAGTGCAAAGGCGGCTTGAAAGGTGCACT
GCAGTTCAACAGCCACACACTACATCAGTGGCTCAAAGACAAGAACAAAGGAGAAATATATGATGCAGCC
ATTGACCTGTTTACACGTTCATGTGCTGGATACTGTGTAGCTACCTTCATTTTGGGAATTGGAGATCGTC
ACAATAGTAACATCATGGTGAAAGACGATGGACAACTGTTTCATATAGATTTTGGACACTTTTTGGATCA
CAAGAAGAAAAAATTTGGTTATAAACGAGAACGTGTGCCATTTGTTTTGACACAGGATTTCTTAATAGTG
ATTAGTAAAGGAGCCCAAGAATGCACAAAGACAAGAGAATTTGAGAGGTTTCAGGAGATGTGTTACAAGG
CTTATCTAGCTATTCGACAGCATGCCAATCTCTTCATAAATCTTTTCTCAATGATGCTTGGCTCTGGAAT
GCCAGAACTACAATCTTTTGATGACATTGCATACATTCGAAAGACCCTAGCCTTAGATAAAACTGAGCAA
GAGGCTTTGGAGTATTTCATGAAACAAATGAATGATGCACATCATGGTGGCTGGACAACAAAAATGGATT
GGATCTTCCACACAATTAAACAGCATGCATTGAACTGATTGCCAACTTTCTTGTACAAAGTTGGCATTAT
AAGAAAGCATTGCTTATCAATTTGTTGCAACGAACAGGTCACTATCAGTCAAAATAAAATCATTATTTGC
CATCCAGCTGATATCCCCTATAGTGAGTCGTATTACATGGTCATAGCTGTTTCCTGGCAGCTCTGGCCCG
TGTCTCAAAATCTCTGATGTTACATTGCACAAGATAAAAATATATCATCATGCCTCCTCTAGACCAGCCA
GGACAGAAATGCCTCGACTTCGCTGCTACCCAAGGTTGCCGGGTGACGCACACCGTGGAAACGGATGAAG
GCACGAACCCAGTGGACATAAGCCTGTTCGGTTCGTAAGCTGTAATGCAAGTAGCGTATGCGCTCACGCA
ACTGGTCCAGAACCTTGACCGAACGCAGCGGTGGTAACGGCGCAGTGGCGGTTTTCATGGCTTGTTATGA
CTGTTTTTTTGGGGTACAGTCTATGCCTCGGGCATCCAAGCAGCAAGCGCGTTACGCCGTGGGTCGATGT
TTGATGTTATGGAGCAGCAACGATGTTACGCAGCAGGGCAGTCGCCCTAAAACAAAGTTAAACATTATGA
GGGAAGCGGTGATCGCCGAAGTATCGACTCAACTATCAGAGGTAGTTGGCGTCATCGAGCGCCATCTCGA
ACCGACGTTGCTGGCCGTACATTTGTACGGCTCCGCAGTGGATGGCGGCCTGAAGCCACACAGTGATATT
GATTTGCTGGTTACGGTGACCGTAAGGCTTGATGAAACAACGCGGCGAGCTTTGATCAACGACCTTTTGG
AAACTTCGGCTTCCCCTGGAGAGAGCGAGATTCTCCGCGCTGTAGAAGTCACCATTGTTGTGCACGACGA
CATCATTCCGTGGCGTTATCCAGCTAAGCGCGAACTGCAATTTGGAGAATGGCAGCGCAATGACATTCTT
GCAGGTATCTTCGAGCCAGCCACGATCGACATTGATCTGGCTATCTTGCTGACAAAAGCAAGAGAACATA
GCGTTGCCTTGGTAGGTCCAGCGGCGGAGGAACTCTTTGATCCGGTTCCTGAACAGGATCTATTTGAGGC
GCTAAATGAAACCTTAACGCTATGGAACTCGCCGCCCGACTGGGCTGGCGATGAGCGAAATGTAGTGCTT
ACGTTGTCCCGCATTTGGTACAGCGCAGTAACCGGCAAAATCGCGCCGAAGGATGTCGCTGCCGACTGGG
CAATGGAGCGCCTGCCGGCCCAGTATCAGCCCGTCATACTTGAAGCTAGACAGGCTTATCTTGGACAAGA
AGAAGATCGCTTGGCCTCGCGCGCAGATCAGTTGGAAGAATTTGTCCACTACGTGAAAGGCGAGATCACC
AAGGTAGTCGGCAAATAACCCTCGAGCCACCCATGACCAAAATCCCTTAACGTGAGTTACGCGTCGTTCC
ACTGAGCGTCAGACCCCGTAGAAAAGATCAAAGGATCTTCTTGAGATCCTTTTTTTCTGCGCGTAATCTG
CTGCTTGCAAACAAAAAAACCACCGCTACCAGCGGTGGTTTGTTTGCCGGATCAAGAGCTACCAACTCTT
TTTCCGAAGGTAACTGGCTTCAGCAGAGCGCAGATACCAAATACTGTTCTTCTAGTGTAGCCGTAGTTAG
GCCACCACTTCAAGAACTCTGTAGCACCGCCTACATACCTCGCTCTGCTAATCCTGTTACCAGTGGCTGC
TGCCAGTGGCGATAAGTCGTGTCTTACCGGGTTGGACTCAAGACGATAGTTACCGGATAAGGCGCAGCGG
TCGGGCTGAACGGGGGGTTCGTGCACACAGCCCAGCTTGGAGCGAACGACCTACACCGAACTGAGATACC
TACAGCGTGAGCTATGAGAAAGCGCCACGCTTCCCGAAGGGAGAAAGGCGGACAGGTATCCGGTAAGCGG
CAGGGTCGGAACAGGAGAGCGCACGAGGGAGCTTCCAGGGGGAAACGCCTGGTATCTTTATAGTCCTGTC
GGGTTTCGCCACCTCTGACTTGAGCGTCGATTTTTGTGATGCTCGTCAGGGGGGCGGAGCCTATGGAAAA
ACGCCAGCAACGCGGCCTTTTTACGGTTCCTGGCCTTTTGCTGGCCTTTTGCTCACATGTTCTTTCCTGC
GTTATCCCCTGATTCTGTGGATAACCGTATTACCGCCTTTGAGTGAGCTGATACCGCTCGCCGCAGCCGA
ACGACCGAGCGCAGCGAGTCAGTGAGCGAGGAAGCGGAAGAGCGCCCAATACGCAAACCGCCTCTCCCCG
CGCGTTGGCCGATTCATTAATGCAGCTGGCACGACAGGTTTCCCGACTGGAAAGCGGGCAGTGAGCGCAA
CGCAATTAATACGCGTACCGCTAGCCAGGAAGAGTTTGTAGAAACGCAAAAAGGCCATCCGTCAGGATGG
CCTTCTGCTTAGTTTGATGCCTGGCAGTTTATGGCGGGCGTCCTGCCCGCCACCCTCCGGGCCGTTGCTT
CACAACGTTCAAATCCGCTCCCGGCGGATTTGTCCTACTCAGGAGAGCGTTCACCGACAAACAACAGATA
AAACGAAAGGCCCAGTCTTCCGACTGAGCCTTTCGTTTTATTTGATGCCT
