>Addgene plasmid #82845 | pDONR223_PIK3CA_p.E726K | depositor partial sequence | sequence record 157571 | Insert sequence
ATGCCTCCACGACCATCATCAGGTGAACTGTGGGGCATCCACTTGATGCCCCCAAGAATCCTAGTAGAAT
GTTTACTACCAAATGGAATGATAGTGACTTTAGAATGCCTCCGTGAGGCTACATTAATAACCATAAAGCA
TGAACTATTTAAAGAAGCAAGAAAATACCCCCTCCATCAACTTCTTCAAGATGAATCTTCTTACATTTTC
GTAAGTGTTACTCAAGAAGCAGAAAGGGAAGAATTTTTTGATGAAACAAGACGACTTTGTGACCTTCGGC
TTTTTCAACCCTTTTTAAAAGTAATTGAACCAGTAGGCAACCGTGAAGAAAAGATCCTCAATCGAGAAAT
TGGTTTTGCTATCGGCATGCCAGTGTGTGAATTTGATATGGTTAAAGATCCAGAAGTACAGGACTTCCGA
AGAAATATTCTGAACGTTTGTAAAGAAGCTGTGGATCTTAGGGACCTCAATTCACCTCATAGTAGAGCAA
TGTATGTCTATCCTCCAAATGTAGAATCTTCACCAGAATTGCCAAAGCACATATATAATAAATTAGATAA
AGGGCAAATAATAGTGGTGATCTGGGTAATAGTTTCTCCAAATAATGACAAGCAGAAGTATACTCTGAAA
ATCAACCATGACTGTGTACCAGAACAAGTAATTGCTGAAGCAATCAGGAAAAAAACTCGAAGTATGTTGC
TATCCTCTGAACAACTAAAACTCTGTGTTTTAGAATATCAGGGCAAGTATATTTTAAAAGTGTGTGGATG
TGATGAATACTTCCTAGAAAAATATCCTCTGAGTCAGTATAAGTATATAAGAAGCTGTATAATGCTTGGG
AGGATGCCCAATTTGATGTTGATGGCTAAAGAAAGCCTTTATTCTCAACTGCCAATGGACTGTTTTACAA
TGCCATCTTATTCCAGACGCATTTCCACAGCTACACCATATATGAATGGAGAAACATCTACAAAATCCCT
TTGGGTTATAAATAGTGCACTCAGAATAAAAATTCTTTGTGCAACCTACGTGAATGTAAATATTCGAGAC
ATTGATAAGATCTATGTTCGAACAGGTATCTACCATGGAGGAGAACCCTTATGTGACAATGTGAACACTC
AAAGAGTACCTTGTTCCAATCCCAGGTGGAATGAATGGCTGAATTATGATATATACATTCCTGATCTTCC
TCGTGCTGCTCGACTTTGCCTTTCCATTTGCTCTGTTAAAGGCCGAAAGGGTGCTAAAGAGGAACACTGT
CCATTGGCATGGGGAAATATAAACTTGTTTGATTACACAGACACTCTAGTATCTGGAAAAATGGCTTTGA
ATCTTTGGCCAGTACCTCATGGATTAGAAGATTTGCTGAACCCTATTGGTGTTACTGGATCAAATCCAAA
TAAAGAAACTCCATGCTTAGAGTTGGAGTTTGACTGGTTCAGCAGTGTGGTAAAGTTCCCAGATATGTCA
GTGATTGAAGAGCATGCCAATTGGTCTGTATCCCGAGAAGCAGGATTTAGCTATTCCCACGCAGGACTGA
GTAACAGACTAGCTAGAGACAATGAATTAAGGGAAAATGACAAAGAACAGCTCAAAGCAATTTCTACACG
AGATCCTCTCTCTGAAATCACTGAGCAGGAGAAAGATTTTCTATGGAGTCACAGACACTATTGTGTAACT
ATCCCCGAAATTCTACCCAAATTGCTTCTGTCTGTTAAATGGAATTCTAGAGATGAAGTAGCCCAGATGT
ATTGCTTGGTAAAAGATTGGCCTCCAATCAAACCTGAACAGGCTATGGAACTTCTGGACTGTAATTACCC
AGATCCTATGGTTCGAGGTTTTGCTGTTCGGTGCTTGGAAAAATATTTAACAGATGACAAACTTTCTCAG
TATTTAATTCAGCTAGTACAGGTCCTAAAATATGAACAATATTTGGATAACTTGCTTGTGAGATTTTTAC
TGAAGAAAGCATTGACTAATCAAAGGATTGGGCACTTTTTCTTTTGGCATTTAAAATCTGAGATGCACAA
TAAAACAGTTAGCCAGAGGTTTGGCCTGCTTTTGGAGTCCTATTGTCGTGCATGTGGGATGTATTTGAAG
CACCTGAATAGGCAAGTCGAGGCAATGGAAAAGCTCATTAACTTAACTGACATTCTCAAACAGGAGAAGA
AGGATAAAACACAAAAGGTACAGATGAAGTTTTTAGTTGAGCAAATGAGGCGACCAGATTTCATGGATGC
TCTACAGGGCTTTCTGTCTCCTCTAAACCCTGCTCATCAACTAGGAAACCTCAGGCTTGAAGAGTGTCGA
ATTATGTCCTCTGCAAAAAGGCCACTGTGGTTGAATTGGGAGAACCCAGACATCATGTCAGAGTTACTGT
TTCAGAACAATGAGATCATCTTTAAAAATGGGGATGATTTACGGCAAGATATGCTAACACTTCAAATTAT
TCGTATTATGGAAAATATCTGGCAAAATCAAGGTCTTGATCTTCGAATGTTACCTTATGGTTGTCTGTCA
ATCGGTGACTGTGTGGGACTTATTGAGGTGGTGCGAAATTCTCACACTATTATGCAAATTCAGTGCAAAG
GCGGCTTGAAAGGTGCACTGCAGTTCAACAGCCACACACTACATCAGTGGCTCAAAGACAAGAACAAAGG
AGAAATATATGATGCAGCCATTGACCTGTTTACACGTTCATGTGCTGGATACTGTGTAGCTACCTTCATT
TTGGGAATTGGAGATCGTCACAATAGTAACATCATGGTGAAAGACGATGGACAACTGTTTCATATAGATT
TTGGACACTTTTTGGATCACAAGAAGAAAAAATTTGGTTATAAACGAGAACGTGTGCCATTTGTTTTGAC
ACAGGATTTCTTAATAGTGATTAGTAAAGGAGCCCAAGAATGCACAAAGACAAGAGAATTTGAGAGGTTT
CAGGAGATGTGTTACAAGGCTTATCTAGCTATTCGACAGCATGCCAATCTCTTCATAAATCTTTTCTCAA
TGATGCTTGGCTCTGGAATGCCAGAACTACAATCTTTTGATGACATTGCATACATTCGAAAGACCCTAGC
CTTAGATAAAACTGAGCAAGAGGCTTTGGAGTATTTCATGAAACAAATGAATGATGCACATCATGGTGGC
TGGACAACAAAAATGGATTGGATCTTCCACACAATTAAACAGCATGCATTGAACTGA
